>Addgene plasmid #117891 | TaALMT1-upGFP 5' | addgene full sequence | sequence record 231506 | Addgene NGS Result
AGATCTAACATCCAAAGACGAAAGGTTGAATGAAACCTTTTTGCCATCCGACATCCACAGGTCCATTCTC
ACACATAAGTGCCAAACGCAACAGGAGGGGATACACTAGCAGCAGACCGTTGCAAACGCAGGACCTCCAC
TCCTCTTCTCCTCAACACCCACTTTTGCCATCGAAAAACCAGCCCAGTTATTGGGCTTGATTGGAGCTCG
CTCATTCCAATTCCTTCTATTAGGCTACTAACACCATGACTTTATTAGCCTGTCTATCCTGGCCCCCCTG
GCGAGGTTCATGTTTGTTTATTTCCGAATGCAACAAGCTCCGCATTACACCCGAACATCACTCCAGATGA
GGGCTTTCTGAGTGTGGGGTCAAATAGTTTCATGTTCCCCAAATGGCCCAAAACTGACAGTTTAAACGCT
GTCTTGGAACCTAATATGACAAAAGCGTGATCTCATCCAAGATGAACTAAGTTTGGTTCGTTGAAATGCT
AACGGCCAGTTGGTCAAAAAGAAACTTCCAAAAGTCGGCATACCGTTTGTCTTGTTTGGTATTGATTGAC
GAATGCTCAAAAATAATCTCATTAATGCTTAGCGCAGTCTCTCTATCGCTTCTGAACCCCGGTGCACCTG
TGCCGAAACGCAAATGGGGAAACACCCGCTTTTTGGATGATTATGCATTGTCTCCACATTGTATGCTTCC
AAGATTCTGGTGGGAATACTGCTGATAGCCTAACGTTCATGATCAAAATTTAACTGTTCTAACCCCTACT
TGACAGCAATATATAAACAGAAGGAAGCTGCCCTGTCTTAAACCTTTTTTTTTATCATCATTATTAGCTT
ACTTTCATAATTGCGACTGGTTCCAATTGACAAGCTTTTGATTTTAACGACTTTTAACGACAACTTGAGA
AGATCAAAAAACAACTAATTATTCGAAACGAGGAATTCGCTGAGGCTTAATATGGATATTGATCACGGCA
GAGAGAGCGACGGCGAGATGGTGGGCACCATCGCCAGCTGCGGGCTGCTGCTCCACTCGCTTCTCGCCGG
GCTCGGGCGTCGCGCCGCCGGGTTCGCCCGGAAGGTGGGCGGCGCCGCGCGGGAGGACCCGAGGCGGGTG
GCGCACTCGCTCAAAGTCGGCCTGGCGCTCGCGCTGGTGTCCGTCGTCTACTTCGTCACGCCGCTCTTCA
ACGGCCTCGGGGTGTCCGCGATATGGGCCGTGCTCACCGTCGTCGTCGTCATGGAGTACACCGTCGGTGC
CACGCTGAGTAAAGGCTTGAACAGAGCCTTGGCGACGTTGGTGGCTGGCTGCATCGCCGTCGGAGCTCAT
CAGTTAGCTGAATTAGCTGAACGCTGTGGTGATCAGGGAGAGCCCATAATGCTTACCGTGCTCGTCTTCT
TCGTAGCGTCAGCGGCGACGTTCTTGCGCTTCATCCCGGAGATCAAGGCCAAGTACGACTACGGCGTGAC
CATCTTCATACTGACCTTCGGTCTGGTGGCCGTGTCGAGCTACAGAGTGGAGGAGCTCATCCAGCTCGCG
CACCAGCGGTTCTACACCATAGCCGTCGGCGTCTTCATCTGCCTCTGCACCACCGTCTTCCTCTTCCCCG
TCTGGGCCGGAGAGGACGTCCACAAGGCATTAAACCTCAGCCTCGAGGGTTCGGAGAACCTGTACTTCCA
ATCTGGTTCGATGGTGAGCAAGGGCGAGGAGCTGTTCACCGGGGTGGTGCCCATCCTGGTCGAGCTGGAC
GGCGACGTAAACGGCCACAAGTTCAGCGTGTCCGGCGAGGGCGAGGGCGATGCCACCTACGGCAAGCTGA
CCCTGAAGTTCATCTGCACCACCGGCAAGCTGCCCGTGCCCTGGCCCACCCTCGTGACCACCCTGACCTA
CGGCGTGCAGTGCTTCAGCCGCTACCCCGACCACATGAAGCAGCACGACTTCTTCAAGTCCGCCATGCCC
GAAGGCTACGTCCAGGAGCGCACCATCTTCTTCAAGGACGACGGCAACTACAAGACCCGCGCCGAGGTGA
AGTTCGAGGGCGACACCCTGGTGAACCGCATCGAGCTGAAGGGCATCGACTTCAAGGAGGACGGCAACAT
CCTGGGGCACAAGCTGGAGTACAACTACAACAGCCACAACGTCTATATCATGGCCGACAAGCAGAAGAAC
GGCATCAAGGTGAACTTCAAGATCCGCCACAACATCGAGGACGGCAGCGTGCAGCTCGCCGACCACTACC
AGCAGAACACCCCCATCGGCGACGGCCCCGTGCTGCTGCCCGACAACCACTACCTGAGCACCCAGTCCGC
CCTGAGCAAAGACCCCAACGAGAAGCGCGATCACATGGTCCTGCTGGAGTTCGTGACCGCCGCCGGGATC
ACTCTCGGCATGGACGAGCTGTACAAGTCGTCGCATCATCATCATCATCATCATCATTAAGTCGACCATC
ATCATCATCATCATTGAGTTTGTAGCCTTAGACATGACTGTTCCTCAGTTCAAGTTGGGCACTTACGAGA
AGACCGGTCTTGCTAGATTCTAATCAAGAGGATGTCAGAATGCCATTTGCCTGAGAGATGCAGGCTTCAT
TTTTGATACTTTTTTATTTGTAACCTATATAGTATAGGATTTTTTTTGTCATTTTGTTTCTTCTCGTACG
AGCTTGCTCCTGATCAGCCTATCTCGCAGCTGATGAATATCTTGTGGTAGGGGTTTGGGAAAATCATTCG
AGTTTGATGTTTTTCTTGGTATTTCCCACTCCTCTTCAGAGTACAGAAGATTAAGTGAGACCTTCGTTTG
TGCGGATCCCCCACACACCATAGCTTCAAAATGTTTCTACTCCTTTTTTACTCTTCCAGATTTTCTCGGA
CTCCGCGCATCGCCGTACCACTTCAAAACACCCAAGCACAGCATACTAAATTTCCCCTCTTTCTTCCTCT
AGGGTGTCGTTAATTACCCGTACTAAAGGTTTGGAAAAGAAAAAAGAGACCGCCTCGTTTCTTTTTCTTC
GTCGAAAAAGGCAATAAAAATTTTTATCACGTTTCTTTTTCTTGAAAATTTTTTTTTTTGATTTTTTTCT
CTTTCGATGACCTCCCATTGATATTTAAGTTAATAAACGGTCTTCAATTTCTCAAGTTTCAGTTTCATTT
TTCTTGTTCTATTACAACTTTTTTTACTTCTTGCTCATTAGAAAGAAAGCATAGCAATCTAATCTAAGGG
CGGTGTTGACAATTAATCATCGGCATAGTATATCGGCATAGTATAATACGACAAGGTGAGGAACTAAACC
ATGGCCAAGTTGACCAGTGCCGTTCCGGTGCTCACCGCGCGCGACGTCGCCGGAGCGGTCGAGTTCTGGA
CCGACCGGCTCGGGTTCTCCCGGGACTTCGTGGAGGACGACTTCGCCGGTGTGGTCCGGGACGACGTGAC
CCTGTTCATCAGCGCGGTCCAGGACCAGGTGGTGCCGGACAACACCCTGGCCTGGGTGTGGGTGCGCGGC
CTGGACGAGCTGTACGCCGAGTGGTCGGAGGTCGTGTCCACGAACTTCCGGGACGCCTCCGGGCCGGCCA
TGACCGAGATCGGCGAGCAGCCGTGGGGGCGGGAGTTCGCCCTGCGCGACCCGGCCGGCAACTGCGTGCA
CTTCGTGGCCGAGGAGCAGGACTGACACGTCCGACGCGGCCCGACGGGTCCGAGGCCTCGGAGATCCGTC
CCCCTTTTCCTTTGTCGATATCATGTAATTAGTTATGTCACGCTTACATTCACGCCCTCCCCCCACATCC
GCTCTAACCGAAAAGGAAGGAGTTAGACAACCTGAAGTCTAGGTCCCTATTTATTTTTTTATAGTTATGT
TAGTATTAAGAACGTTATTTATATTTCAAATTTTTCTTTTTTTTCTGTACAGACGCGTGTACGCATGTAA
CATTATACTGAAAACCTTGCTTGAGAAGGTTTTGGGACGCTCGAAGGCTTTAATTTGCAAGCTGGAGACC
AACATGTGAGCAAAAGGCCAGCAAAAGGCCAGGAACCGTAAAAAGGCCGCGTTGCTGGCGTTTTTCCATA
GGCTCCGCCCCCCTGACGAGCATCACAAAAATCGACGCTCAAGTCAGAGGTGGCGAAACCCGACAGGACT
ATAAAGATACCAGGCGTTTCCCCCTGGAAGCTCCCTCGTGCGCTCTCCTGTTCCGACCCTGCCGCTTACC
GGATACCTGTCCGCCTTTCTCCCTTCGGGAAGCGTGGCGCTTTCTCATAGCTCACGCTGTAGGTATCTCA
GTTCGGTGTAGGTCGTTCGCTCCAAGCTGGGCTGTGTGCACGAACCCCCCGTTCAGCCCGACCGCTGCGC
CTTATCCGGTAACTATCGTCTTGAGTCCAACCCGGTAAGACACGACTTATCGCCACTGGCAGCAGCCACT
GGTAACAGGATTAGCAGAGCGAGGTATGTAGGCGGTGCTACAGAGTTCTTGAAGTGGTGGCCTAACTACG
GCTACACTAGAAGAACAGTATTTGGTATCTGCGCTCTGCTGAAGCCAGTTACCTTCGGAAAAAGAGTTGG
TAGCTCTTGATCCGGCAAACAAACCACCGCTGGTAGCGGTGGTTTTTTTGTTTGCAAGCAGCAGATTACG
CGCAGAAAAAAAGGATCTCAAGAAGATCCTTTGATCTTTTCTACGGGGTCTGACGCTCAGTGGAACGAAA
ACTCACGTTAAGGGATTTTGGTCATGAGATC
Features (pLannotate 1.2.2; 12 found; start..end, strand, type, name):
      2..940     +  promoter       AOX1 promoter: Pichia pastoris AOX1; inducible promoter, regulated by methanol
    962..1636    +  CDS            ALMT1 (fragment): ALMT1_WHEAT - Also known as ALMT1-1, ALMT1-2. Experimental evidence at protein level: Swiss-Prot protein existence level 1. Malate transporter critical for aluminum tolerance. Permeable to chloride, nitrate, sulfate and malate. From Triticum aestivum (Wheat).
   1691..2407    +  CDS            EGFP: EGFP is a basic (constitutively fluorescent) green fluorescent protein published in 1996, derived from Aequorea victoria. It is reported to be a rapidly-maturing weak dimer with moderate acid sensitivity.
   2413..2431    +  CDS            capTEV™ (fragment): composite tag for in vivo biotinylation, TEV protease cleavage, and 6xHis tagging
   2447..2464    +  CDS            capTEV™ (fragment): composite tag for in vivo biotinylation, TEV protease cleavage, and 6xHis tagging
   2475..2540    +  CDS            AOX1 (fragment): ALOX1_KOMPC - Experimental evidence at protein level: Swiss-Prot protein existence level 1. Major isoform of alcohol oxidase, which catalyzes the oxidation of methanol to formaldehyde and hydrogen peroxide, the first step in the methanol utilization pathway of methylotrophic yeasts. From Komagataella phaffii (strain ATCC 76273 / CBS 7435 / CECT 11047 / NRRL Y-11430 / Wegner 21-1) (Yeast) (Pichia pastoris).
   2544..2790    +  terminator     AOX1 terminator: Pichia pastoris AOX1; transcription terminator for AOX1
   2811..3218    +  promoter       TEF1 promoter: S. cerevisiae TEF1; promoter for EF-1α
   3225..3272    +  promoter       EM7 promoter: synthetic bacterial promoter&nbsp
   3291..3665    +  CDS            BleoR: antibiotic-binding protein; Sh ble from Streptoalloteichus hindustanus; confers resistance to bleomycin, phleomycin, and Zeocin™
   3731..3978    +  terminator     CYC1 terminator: S. cerevisiae CYC1; transcription terminator for CYC1
   4053..4641    -  rep_origin     ori: high-copy-number ColE1/pMB1/pBR322/pUC origin of replication
