[The description below was written by a language model from this plasmid's Addgene catalogue record and pLannotate feature annotations shown in this document.]
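Description:
TaALMT1-upGFP 5' is a yeast expression plasmid built on the pPICZc backbone, a Pichia pastoris (Komagataella phaffii) vector. It is propagated in E. coli through a high-copy ColE1/pUC-type origin and carries no yeast replication origin in the annotated features, consistent with the pPICZ family's usual use as integrating vectors. A single Sh ble (BleoR) gene provides Zeocin selection in both hosts. It sits behind tandem promoters, the S. cerevisiae TEF1 promoter for expression in yeast and the synthetic EM7 promoter for expression in bacteria, and is followed by the CYC1 terminator.

The expression cassette is driven by the methanol-inducible AOX1 promoter and closed by the AOX1 terminator. The insert derives from Triticum aestivum ALMT1, a wheat malate-permeable anion transporter important for aluminium tolerance. The feature table annotates only a fragment of about 675 bp of this coding sequence, which, together with the "5'" in the construct name, suggests that only the N-terminal portion of the gene is present, although the record does not explain the design or the meaning of "upGFP". The ALMT1 segment is followed by EGFP as a C-terminal fusion, and then by short matches to a composite tag containing a TEV protease site and 6xHis elements, indicating a cleavage or affinity-tag region downstream of the fluorescent protein. The stated purpose is simply protein expression. A GFP-fused membrane protein of this kind in Pichia is commonly used to monitor expression level and behaviour by fluorescence, but the record does not state a specific application.
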