Addgene plasmid #117891: TaALMT1-upGFP 5'
Purpose: protein expression
Depositing lab: Geoffrey Chang. Depositing organization: University of California, San Diego (UCSD).
Backbone
  Vector backbone: pPICZc
  Backbone size w/o insert (bp): 3329
  Vector type: Yeast Expression
Growth in bacteria
  Bacterial resistance: Bleocin (Zeocin), 50 μg/mL
  Growth temperature: 37°C
  Growth strain: DH5alpha
  Copy number: High Copy
Gene/Insert
  Gene/Insert name: TaALMT1-upGFP 5'
  Species: Triticum aestivum
  Promoter: AOX
  Tag / fusion protein: eGFP (C terminal on insert)
  Cloning method: Unknown
  Sequencing primers: 5′ GACTGGTTCCAATTGACAAGC; 3′ GCAAATGGCATTCTGACATCC
Terms and licenses: Academic/Nonprofit Terms; Industry Terms: Not Available to Industry
How to cite: TaALMT1-upGFP 5' was a gift from Geoffrey Chang (Addgene plasmid # 117891 ; http://n2t.net/addgene:117891 ; RRID:Addgene_117891)
